>Addgene plasmid #140955 | pHB-2 | addgene full sequence | sequence record 334168 | Addgene NGS Result
TTCACACAACATAGCCACGGGTGTTCAGCTACTGACGGGGTGGTGCGTAACGGCAAAAGCACCGCCGGAC
ATCAGCGCTAGCGGAGTGTATACTGGCTTACTATGTTGGCACTGATGAGGGTGTCAGTGAAGTGCTTCAT
GTGGCAGGAGAAAAAAGGCTGCACCGGTGCGTCAGCAGAATATGTGATACAGGATATATTCCGCTTCCTC
GCTCACTGACTCGCTACGCTCGGTCGTTCGACTGCGGCGAGCGGAAATGGCTTACGAACGGGGCGGAGAT
TTCCTGGAAGATGCCAGGAAGATACTTAACAGGGAAGTGAGAGGGCCGCGGCAAAGCCGTTTTTCCATAG
GCTCCGCCCCCCTGACAAGCATCACGAAATCTGACGCTCAAATCAGTGGTGACGAAACCCGACAGGACTA
TAAAGATACCAGGCGTTTCCCCCTGGCGGCTCCCTCGTGCGCTCTCCTGTTCCTGCCTTTCGGTTTACCG
GTGTCATTCCGCTGTTATGGCCGCGTTTGTCTCATTCCACGCCTGACACTCAGTTCCGGGTAGGCAGTTC
GCTCCAAGCTGGACTGTATGCACGAACCCCCCGTTCAGTCCGACCGCTGCGCCTTATCCGGTAACTATCG
TCTTGAGTCCAACCCGGAAAGACATGCAAAAGCACCACTGGCAGCAGCCACTGGTAATTGATTTAGAGGA
GTTAGTCTTGAAGTCATGCGCCGGTTAAGGCTAAACTGAAAGGACAAGTTTTGGTGACTGCGCTCCTCCA
AGCCAGTTACCTCGGTTCAAAGAGTTGGTAGCTCAGAGAACCTTCGAAAAACCGCCCTGCAAGGCGGTTT
TTTCGTTTTCAGAGCAAGAGATTACGCGCAGACCAAAACGATCTCAAGAAGATCATCTTATTAATCAGAT
AAAATATTTCTAGATTTCAGTGCAATTTATCTCTTCAAATGTAGCACCTGAAGTCAGCCCCATACGATAT
AAGTTGTAATTCTCATGTTTGACAGCTTATCACCCAGTCCTGCTCGCTTCGCTACTTGGCCATACCCACG
CCGAAACAAGCGCTCATGAGCCCGAAGTGGCGAGCCCGATCTTCCCCATCGGTGATGTCTTCCCTCGACT
CACACTTGGGAGCTTTTCATTCTGACTGCAACGGGCAATATGTCTCTGTGTGGATTAAAAAAAGAGTGTC
TGATAGCAGCTTCTGAACTGGTTACCTGCCGTGAGTAAATTAAAATTTTATTGACTTAGGTCACTAAATA
CTTTAACCAATATAGGCATAGCGCACAGACAGATAAAAATTACAGAGTACACAACATCCATGAAACGCAT
TAGCACCACCATTACCACCACCATCACCATTACCACAGGTAAAGGTGCGGGCTGTCGCGTACAGGAAACA
CAGAAAAAAGCCCGCACCTGACAGTGCGGGCTTTTTTTTCGACCAAAGGTAACGAGGTAACAACCTAGAA
ATAATTTTGTTTAACTTTAAGAAGGAGATATACATATGGCGACCGGCAAAGGCGCGGCAGCTTCCACGCA
GGAAGGCAAGTCCCAACCATTCAAGGTCACGCCGGGGCCATTCGATCCAGCCACATGGCTGGAATGGTCC
CGCCAGTGGCAGGGCACTGAAGGCAACGGCCACGCGGCCGCGTCCGGCATTCCGGGCCTGGATGCGCTGG
CAGGCGTCAAGATCGCGCCGGCGCAGCTGGGTGATATCCAGCAGCGCTACATGAAGGACTTCTCAGCGCT
GTGGCAGGCCATGGCCGAGGGCAAGGCCGAGGCCACCGGTCCGCTGCACGACCGGCGCTTCGCCGGCGAC
GCATGGCGCACCAACCTCCCATATCGCTTCGCTGCCGCGTTCTACCTGCTCAATGCGCGCGCCTTGACCG
AGCTGGCCGATGCCGTCGAGGCCGATGCCAAGACCCGCCAGCGCATCCGCTTCGCGATCTCGCAATGGGT
CGATGCGATGTCGCCCGCCAACTTCCTTGCCACCAATCCCGAGGCGCAGCGCCTGCTGATCGAGTCGGGC
GGCGAATCGCTGCGTGCCGGCGTGCGCAACATGATGGAAGACCTGACACGCGGCAAGATCTCGCAGACCG
ACGAGAGCGCGTTTGAGGTCGGCCGCAATGTCGCGGTGACCGAAGGCGCCGTGGTCTTCGAGAACGAGTA
CTTCCAGCTGTTGCAGTACAAGCCGCTGACCGACAAGGTGCACGCGAGCCCGCTGCTGATGGTGCCGCCG
TGCATCAACAAGTACTACATCCTGGACCTGCAGCCGGAGAGCTCGCTGGTGCGCCATGTGGTGGAGCAGG
GACATACGGTGTTTCTGGTGTCGTGGCGCAATCCGGACGCCAGCATGGCCGGCAGCACCTGGGACGACTA
CATCGAGCACGCGGCCATCCGCGCCATCGAAGTCGCGCGCGACATCAGCGGCCAGGACAAGATCAACGTG
CTCGGCTTCTGCGTGGGCGGCACCATTGTCTCGACCGCGCTGGCGGTGCTGGCCGCGCGCGGCGAGCACC
CGGCCGCCAGCGTCACGCTGCTGACCACGCTGCTGGACTTTGCCGACACGGGCATCCTCGACGTCTTTGT
CGACGAGGGCCATGTGCAGTTGCGCGAGGCCACGCTGGGCGGCGGCGCCGGCGCGCCGTGCGCGCTGCTG
CGCGGCCTTGAGCTGGCCAATACCTTCTCGTTCTTGCGCCCGAACGACCTGGTGTGGAACTACGTGGTCG
ACAACTACCTGAAGGGCAACACGCCGGTGCCGTTCGACCTGCTGTTCTGGAACGGCGACGCCACCAACCT
GCCGGGGCCGTGGTACTGCTGGTACCTGCGCCACACCTACCTGCAGAACGAGCTCAAGGTACCGGGCAAG
CTGACCGTGTGCGGCGTGCCGGTGGACCTGGCCAGCATCGACGTGCCGACCTATATCTACGGCTCGCGCG
AAGACCATATCGTGCCGTGGACCGCGGCCTATGCCTCGACCGCGCTGCTGGCGAACAAGCTGCGCTTCGT
GCTGGGTGCGTCGGGCCATATCGCCGGTGTGATCAACCCGCCGGCCAAGAACAAGCGCAGCCACTGGACT
AACGATGCGCTGCCGGAGTCGCCGCAGCAATGGCTGGCCGGCGCCATCGAGCATCACGGCAGCTGGTGGC
CGGACTGGACCGCATGGCTGGCCGGGCAGGCCGGCGCGAAACGCGCCGCGCCCGCCAACTATGGCAATGC
GCGCTATCGCGCAATCGAACCCGCGCCTGGGCGATACGTCAAAGCCAAGGCATGACGCTTGCATGAGTGC
CGGCGTGCGTCATGCACGGCGCCGGCAGGCCTGCAGGTTCCCTCCCGTTTCCATTGAAAGGACTACACAA
TGACTGACGTTGTCATCGTATCCGCCGCCCGCACCGCGGTCGGCAAGTTTGGCGGCTCGCTGGCCAAGAT
CCCGGCACCGGAACTGGGTGCCGTGGTCATCAAGGCCGCGCTGGAGCGCGCCGGCGTCAAGCCGGAGCAG
GTGAGCGAAGTCATCATGGGCCAGGTGCTGACCGCCGGTTCGGGCCAGAACCCCGCACGCCAGGCCGCGA
TCAAGGCCGGCCTGCCGGCGATGGTGCCGGCCATGACCATCAACAAGGTGTGCGGCTCGGGCCTGAAGGC
CGTGATGCTGGCCGCCAACGCGATCATGGCGGGCGACGCCGAGATCGTGGTGGCCGGCGGCCAGGAAAAC
ATGAGCGCCGCCCCGCACGTGCTGCCGGGCTCGCGCGATGGTTTCCGCATGGGCGATGCCAAGCTGGTCG
ACACCATGATCGTCGACGGCCTGTGGGACGTGTACAACCAGTACCACATGGGCATCACCGCCGAGAACGT
GGCCAAGGAATACGGCATCACACGCGAGGCGCAGGATGAGTTCGCCGTCGGCTCGCAGAACAAGGCCGAA
GCCGCGCAGAAGGCCGGCAAGTTTGACGAAGAGATCGTCCCGGTGCTGATCCCGCAGCGCAAGGGCGACC
CGGTGGCCTTCAAGACCGACGAGTTCGTGCGCCAGGGCGCCACGCTGGACAGCATGTCCGGCCTCAAGCC
CGCCTTCGACAAGGCCGGCACGGTGACCGCGGCCAACGCCTCGGGCCTGAACGACGGCGCCGCCGCGGTG
GTGGTGATGTCGGCGGCCAAGGCCAAGGAACTGGGCCTGACCCCGCTGGCCACGATCAAGAGCTATGCCA
ACGCCGGTGTCGATCCCAAGGTGATGGGCATGGGCCCGGTGCCGGCCTCCAAGCGCGCCCTGTCGCGCGC
CGAGTGGACCCCGCAAGACCTGGACCTGATGGAGATCAACGAGGCCTTTGCCGCGCAGGCGCTGGCGGTG
CACCAGCAGATGGGCTGGGACACCTCCAAGGTCAATGTGAACGGCGGCGCCATCGCCATCGGCCACCCGA
TCGGCGCGTCGGGCTGCCGTATCCTGGTGACGCTGCTGCACGAGATGAAGCGCCGTGACGCGAAGAAGGG
CCTGGCCTCGCTGTGCATCGGCGGCGGCATGGGCGTGGCGCTGGCAGTCGAGCGCAAATAAGGAAGGGGT
TTTCCGGGGCCGCGCGCGGTTGGCGCGGACCCGGCGACGATAACGAAGCCAATCAAGGAGTGGACATGAC
TCAGCGCATTGCGTATGTGACCGGCGGCATGGGTGGTATCGGAACCGCCATTTGCCAGCGGCTGGCCAAG
GATGGCTTTCGTGTGGTGGCCGGTTGCGGCCCCAACTCGCCGCGCCGCGAAAAGTGGCTGGAGCAGCAGA
AGGCCCTGGGCTTCGATTTCATTGCCTCGGAAGGCAATGTGGCTGACTGGGACTCGACCAAGACCGCATT
CGACAAGGTCAAGTCCGAGGTCGGCGAGGTTGATGTGCTGATCAACAACGCCGGTATCACCCGCGACGTG
GTGTTCCGCAAGATGACCCGCGCCGACTGGGATGCGGTGATCGACACCAACCTGACCTCGCTGTTCAACG
TCACCAAGCAGGTGATCGACGGCATGGCCGACCGTGGCTGGGGCCGCATCGTCAACATCTCGTCGGTGAA
CGGGCAGAAGGGCCAGTTCGGCCAGACCAACTACTCCACCGCCAAGGCCGGCCTGCATGGCTTCACCATG
GCACTGGCGCAGGAAGTGGCGACCAAGGGCGTGACCGTCAACACGGTCTCTCCGGGCTATATCGCCACCG
ACATGGTCAAGGCGATCCGCCAGGACGTGCTCGACAAGATCGTCGCGACGATCCCGGTCAAGCGCCTGGG
CCTGCCGGAAGAGATCGCCTCGATCTGCGCCTGGTTGTCGTCGGAGGAGTCCGGTTTCTCGACCGGCGCC
GACTTCTCGCTCAACGGCGGCCTGCATATGGGCTGATGGGCTGAAGGGTTTAAGCGAAGACGAACAATAA
GGCCTCCCAAATCGGGGGGCCTTTTTTATTGATAACAAAAAGGCAACACTATGACATCGGAAAACCCGTT
ACTGGCGCTGCGAGAGAAAATCAGCGCGCTGGATGAAAAATTATTAGCGTTACTGGCAGAGAGGCGCGAA
TTCAAACAGAAAGGCCATGGGCTGGCCTCAGGCATTTGAGAAGCACACGGTCACACTGCTTCCGGTAGTC
AATAAACCGGTAAACCAGCAATAGACATAAGCGGCTATTTAACGACCCTGCCCTGAACCGACGACCGGGT
CGAATTTGCTTTCGAATTTCTGCCATTCATCCGCTTATTATCACTTATTCAGGCGTAGCAACCAGGCGTT
TAAGGGCACCAATAACTGCCTTAAAAAAATTACGCCCCGCCCTGCCACTCATCGCAGTACTGTTGTAATT
CATTAAGCATTCTGCCGACATGGAAGCCATCACAAACGGCATGATGAACCTGAATCGCCAGCGGCATCAG
CACCTTGTCGCCTTGCGTATAATATTTGCCCATGGTGAAAACGGGGGCGAAGAAGTTGTCCATATTGGCC
ACGTTTAAATCAAAACTGGTGAAACTCACCCAGGGATTGGCTGAGACGAAAAACATATTCTCAATAAACC
CTTTAGGGAAATAGGCCAGGTTTTCACCGTAACACGCCACATCTTGCGAATATATGTGTAGAAACTGCCG
GAAATCGTCGTGGTATTCACTCCAGAGCGATGAAAACGTTTCAGTTTGCTCATGGAAAACGGTGTAACAA
GGGTGAACACTATCCCATATCACCAGCTCACCGTCTTTCATTGCCATACGGAATTCCGGATGAGCATTCA
TCAGGCGGGCAAGAATGTGAATAAAGGCCGGATAAAACTTGTGCTTATTTTTCTTTACGGTCTTTAAAAA
GGCCGTAATATCCAGCTGAACGGTCTGGTTATAGGTACATTGAGCAACTGACTGAAATGCCTCAAAATGT
TCTTTACGATGCCATTGGGATATATCAACGGTGGTATATCCAGTGATTTTTTTCTCCATTTTAGCTTCCT
TAGCTCCTGAAAATCTCGATAACTCAAAAAATACGCCCGGTAGTGATCTTATTTCATTATGGTGAAAGTT
GGAACCTCTTACGTGCCGATCAACGTCTCATTTTCGCCAAAAGTTGGCCCAGGGCTTCCCGGTATCAACA
GGGACACCAGGATTTATTTATTCTGCGAAGTGATCTTCCGTCACAGGTATTTATTCGGCGCAAAGTGCGT
CGGGTGATGCTGCCAACTTACTGATTTAGTGTATGATGGTGTTTTTGAGGTGCTCCAGTGGCTTCTGTTT
CTATCAGCTGTCCCT
Features (pLannotate 1.2.2; 14 found; start..end, strand, type, name):
     22..80      +  mobile_element IS1 (fragment): prokaryotic transposable element IS1
     74..100     +  misc_feature   bom (fragment): basis of mobility region from pBR322
    199..254     -  rep_origin     RSF ori (fragment): Plasmids containing the RSF 1030 origin of replication can be propagated in E. coli cells that contain additional plasmids with compatible origins.
    342..887     -  rep_origin     p15A ori: Plasmids containing the medium-copy-number p15A origin of replication can be propagated in E. coli cells that contain a second plasmid with the ColE1 origin.
   1040..1109    -  CDS            TcR (fragment): tetracycline efflux protein; tet; confers resistance to tetracycline
   1320..1439    +  ncRNA          Thr leader: Accession: RF00506 - Threonine operon leader
   1476..1498    +  RBS            RBS: efficient ribosome binding site from bacteriophage T7 gene 10 (Olins and Rangwala, 1989)
   1506..3272    +  CDS            phaC: PHAC_CUPNH - Also known as phbC From Cupriavidus necator (strain ATCC 17699 / DSM 428 / KCTC 22496 / NCIMB 10442 / H16 / Stanier 337) (Ralstonia eutropha).
   3360..4538    +  CDS            phaA: THIL_CUPNH - Also known as phbA From Cupriavidus necator (strain ATCC 17699 / DSM 428 / KCTC 22496 / NCIMB 10442 / H16 / Stanier 337) (Ralstonia eutropha).
   4616..5353    +  CDS            phaB: PHAB_CUPNH - Also known as phbB From Cupriavidus necator (strain ATCC 17699 / DSM 428 / KCTC 22496 / NCIMB 10442 / H16 / Stanier 337) (Ralstonia eutropha).
   5441..5530    +  CDS            pheA (fragment): CMPDT_ECOLI - Experimental evidence at protein level: Swiss-Prot protein existence level 1. Catalyzes the Claisen rearrangement of chorismate to prephenate and the decarboxylation/dehydration of prephenate to phenylpyruvate. From Escherichia coli (strain K12).
   5770..6429    -  CDS            CmR: chloramphenicol acetyltransferase; cat; confers resistance to chloramphenicol
   6430..6532    -  promoter       cat promoter: promoter of the E. coli cat gene encoding chloramphenicol acetyltransferase
   6653..6735    +  mobile_element IS1 (fragment): prokaryotic transposable element IS1
