[The description below was written by a language model from this plasmid's Addgene catalogue record and pLannotate feature annotations shown in this document.]
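Description:
pHB-2 is a low-copy bacterial expression plasmid built for production of polyhydroxybutyrate (PHB) in E. coli. It replicates from a p15A origin, which is compatible with ColE1-type plasmids and so allows co-maintenance with a second construct, and it is selected with chloramphenicol through a cat (chloramphenicol acetyltransferase) gene driven by its own cat promoter. Short fragments of IS1, the pBR322 bom region, an RSF origin and a tetracycline resistance gene are also annotated; these look like remnants of the pACYC-type backbone rather than functional parts.

The payload is the phaCAB operon from Ralstonia eutropha (Cupriavidus necator) H16, arranged as three consecutive forward-strand coding sequences. The operon encodes phaC (PHA synthase), phaA (beta-ketothiolase) and phaB (acetoacetyl-CoA reductase). Together these enzymes convert acetyl-CoA to 3-hydroxybutyryl-CoA and polymerise it into intracellular PHB granules. The record notes an R238S substitution in PhaC. A T7 gene 10 ribosome binding site sits immediately upstream of phaC.

The catalogue describes the plasmid as a "T7-pAC mutant" carrying a random deletion or mutation within the LacI_T7 region. Consistent with this, the feature table shows no intact lacI gene or T7 promoter, so the element actually driving operon transcription is not clear from the record. A region matching the threonine operon leader lies upstream of the RBS, and a short pheA fragment follows phaB; the record does not explain the role of either. The associated work used biopolymer bodies to encapsulate hydrophobic products in bacteria, which fits a use in PHB-accumulating strains for metabolic engineering.
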