Addgene plasmid #140955: pHB-2
Purpose: For PHB production in E. coli (T7-pAC mutant). Please note that this is listed as #140954 in the publication.
Depositing lab: Kang Zhou. Depositing organization: National University of Singapore. Publication: Using biopolymer bodies for encapsulation of hydrophobic products in bacterium. Liu Y, Low ZJ, Ma X, Liang H, Sinskey AJ, Stephanopoulos G, Zhou K. Metab Eng. 2020 Sep;61:206-214. doi: 10.1016/j.ymben.2020.04.006. Epub 2020 Apr 24. PubMed 32339760.
Backbone
  Vector backbone: pHB-2
  Modifications to backbone: random deletion/mutation within LacI_T7 region
  Vector type: Bacterial Expression
Growth in bacteria
  Bacterial resistance: Chloramphenicol, 25 μg/mL
  Growth temperature: 37°C
  Growth strain: DH5alpha
  Copy number: Low Copy
Gene/Insert
  Gene/Insert name: phaCAB (alt name: polyhydroxybutyrate operon (from Ralstonia eutropha H16 chromosome 1))
  Species: Ralstonia eutropha H16
  Mutation: R238S mutation in PhaC
  GenBank ID: AM260479.1, bases 1,557,353 to. 1,561,203
Terms and licenses: Academic/Nonprofit Terms; Industry Terms: Not Available to Industry
How to cite: pHB-2 was a gift from Kang Zhou (Addgene plasmid # 140955 ; http://n2t.net/addgene:140955 ; RRID:Addgene_140955)
